Addgene plasmid #192325: pSLIK 3xFLAG-PFN2_variant2 zeo
Purpose: Lentiviral expression vector for an inducible 3xFLAG-PFN2_variant2
Depositing lab: Kevin Janes. Depositing organization: University of Virginia. Publication: Nucleocytoplasmic transport of active HER2 causes fractional escape from the DCIS-like state. Wang L, Paudel BB, McKnight RA, Janes KA. Nat Commun. 2023 Apr 13;14(1):2110. doi: 10.1038/s41467-023-37914-x. PubMed 37055441.
Backbone
  Vector backbone: pSLIK zeo
  Backbone manufacturer: Addgene #25736
  Vector type: Lentiviral
Growth in bacteria
  Bacterial resistance: Ampicillin, 100 μg/mL
  Growth temperature: 30°C
  Growth strain: NEB Stable
  Copy number: High Copy
Gene/Insert
  Gene/Insert name: PFN2_variant2 (alt names: D3S1319E; PFL)
  Species: H. sapiens (human)
  Entrez Gene: PFN2 (a.k.a. D3S1319E, PFL)
  Tag / fusion protein: 3xFLAG (N terminal on insert)
  Cloning method: Gateway Cloning
Terms and licenses: Academic/Nonprofit Terms; Industry Terms: Not Available to Industry
How to cite: pSLIK 3xFLAG-PFN2_variant2 zeo was a gift from Kevin Janes (Addgene plasmid # 192325 ; http://n2t.net/addgene:192325 ; RRID:Addgene_192325)
