[The description below was written by a language model from this plasmid's Addgene catalogue record and pLannotate feature annotations shown in this document.]
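Description:
pSLIK 3xFLAG-PFN2_variant2 zeo is a single-vector, doxycycline-inducible lentiviral expression plasmid of about 12.2 kb, built on the pSLIK zeo backbone by Gateway recombination. It is propagated in E. coli through a high-copy ColE1/pUC-type origin with ampicillin selection (AmpR under its own promoter), and also carries an f1 origin. The viral portion has a third-generation-style layout. A CMV enhancer/promoter drives a truncated HIV-1 5' LTR, followed by the Ψ packaging signal with a gag fragment, the Rev response element and the cPPT/CTS. A WPRE and a second truncated LTR with a bGH polyadenylation signal close the transfer cassette.

Between attB1 and attB2 sits the payload: a tight TRE promoter (seven tet operators plus a minimal CMV promoter) driving human profilin-2 (PFN2, transcript variant 2), an actin-binding cytoskeletal regulator, fused at its N terminus to a 3xFLAG epitope for detection or immunoprecipitation. Downstream, the human UbC promoter constitutively expresses the reverse tetracycline transactivator rtTA3. An EMCV IRES links rtTA3 to the BleoR gene, so Zeocin-selected transduced cells also carry the transactivator. Adding doxycycline allows rtTA3 to bind the TRE and switch on 3xFLAG-PFN2. A second BleoR cassette, with SV40 and EM7 promoters and an SV40 poly(A) signal, lies in the plasmid backbone outside the LTRs. The construct is intended for producing lentivirus to make stable cell lines with inducible, tagged PFN2 expression. The record does not give the specific experimental application beyond this.
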