Features (pLannotate 1.2.2; 41 found; start..end, strand, type, name):
     31..83      -  misc_feature   bom (fragment): basis of mobility region from pBR322
    238..617     +  enhancer       CMV enhancer: human cytomegalovirus immediate early enhancer
    618..817     +  promoter       CMV promoter: human cytomegalovirus (CMV) immediate early promoter
    835..1015    +  LTR            5' LTR (truncated): truncated 5' long terminal repeat (LTR) from HIV-1
   1062..1187    +  misc_feature   HIV-1 Ψ: packaging signal of human immunodeficiency virus type 1
   1171..1534    +  CDS            HIV-1 gag (fragment): gag protein from human immunodeficiency virus 1; gag
   1680..1913    +  misc_feature   RRE: The Rev response element (RRE) of HIV-1 allows for Rev-dependent mRNA export from the nucleus to the cytoplasm.
   2290..2390    +  CDS            Rev (fragment): human immunodeficiency virus 1 (HIV-1) Rev protein; rev; enhances nuclear export of unspliced and incompletely spliced viral mRNAs
   2440..2557    +  misc_feature   cPPT/CTS: central polypurine tract and central termination sequence of HIV-1
   2614..2638    +  protein_bind   attB1: mutant version of attB; recombination site for the Gateway® BP reaction BP Clonase™
   2670..2984    +  promoter       tight TRE promoter: Tet-responsive promoter PTight, consisting of seven tet operator sequences followed by the minimal CMV promoter
   2994..3059    +  CDS            3xFLAG: three tandem FLAG® epitope tags, followed by an enterokinase cleavage site
   3060..3479    +  CDS            PFN2: PROF2_HUMAN - Experimental evidence at protein level: Swiss-Prot protein existence level 1. Binds to actin and affects the structure of the cytoskeleton. At high concentrations, profilin prevents the polymerization of actin, whereas it enhances it at low concentrations. By binding to PIP2, it inhibits the formation of IP3 and DG. From Homo sapiens (Human).
   3518..3542    -  protein_bind   attB2: mutant version of attB; recombination site for the Gateway® BP reaction BP Clonase™
   3592..4803    +  promoter       UbC promoter: human ubiquitin C promoter
   4862..5559    +  CDS            rtTA3 (fragment): reverse tetracycline transactivator 3 activates expression from Tet-responsive promoters in the presence of doxycycline
   5489..5599    +  CDS            VP48: 3 tandem repeats of the minimal activation domain of herpes simplex virus VP16 (Cheng et al., 2013)
   5757..6219    +  misc_feature   IRES: internal ribosome entry site (IRES) of the encephalomyocarditis virus (EMCV)
   6241..6288    +  promoter       EM7 promoter: synthetic bacterial promoter&nbsp
   6307..6681    +  CDS            BleoR: antibiotic-binding protein; Sh ble from Streptoalloteichus hindustanus; confers resistance to bleomycin, phleomycin, and Zeocin™
   6715..6798    +  CDS            large T antigen (fragment): large T antigen from SV40 (simian virus 40)
   6832..6855    +  misc_feature   MCS (fragment): pBluescript multiple cloning site
   6855..7443    +  misc_feature   WPRE: woodchuck hepatitis virus posttranscriptional regulatory element
   7444..7463    +  misc_feature   MCS (fragment): pBluescript multiple cloning site
   7465..7965    +  CDS            nef (fragment): NEF_HV1LA - Experimental evidence at protein level: Swiss-Prot protein existence level 1. Extracellular Nef protein targets CD4(+) T-lymphocytes for apoptosis by interacting with CXCR4 surface receptors. From Human immunodeficiency virus type 1 group M subtype B (isolate Lai) (HIV-1).
   7972..8152    +  LTR            5' LTR (truncated): truncated 5' long terminal repeat (LTR) from HIV-1
   8184..8408    +  polyA_signal   bGH poly(A) signal: bovine growth hormone polyadenylation signal
   8412..8433    +  promoter       SV40 promoter (fragment): SV40 enhancer and early promoter
   8454..8882    +  rep_origin     f1 ori (sequence partly withheld): f1 bacteriophage origin of replication; arrow indicates direction of (+) strand synthesis
   8896..9225    +  promoter       SV40 promoter: SV40 enhancer and early promoter
   9273..9320    +  promoter       EM7 promoter: synthetic bacterial promoter&nbsp
   9339..9713    +  CDS            BleoR: antibiotic-binding protein; Sh ble from Streptoalloteichus hindustanus; confers resistance to bleomycin, phleomycin, and Zeocin™
   9723..9848    +  CDS            ble (fragment): BLE_KLEPN - Experimental evidence at protein level: Swiss-Prot protein existence level 1. Binding protein with a strong affinity to the bleomycin family of antibiotics. Binds to CL990; an antimitotic-antibiotic compound. From Klebsiella pneumoniae.
   9843..9964    +  polyA_signal   SV40 poly(A) signal: SV40 polyadenylation signal
  10035..10057   -  protein_bind   lac operator (fragment): The lac repressor binds to the lac operator to inhibit transcription in E. coli. This inhibition can be relieved by adding lactose or isopropyl-β-D-thiogalactopyranoside (IPTG). lac repressor encoded by lacI
  10061..10091   -  promoter       lac promoter: promoter for the E. coli lac operon
  10106..10127   -  protein_bind   CAP binding site: CAP binding activates transcription in the presence of cAMP. E. coli catabolite activator protein
  10140..10232   -  CDS            lacI (fragment): lac repressor; lacI; The lac repressor binds to the lac operator to inhibit transcription in E. coli. This inhibition can be relieved by adding lactose or isopropyl-β-D-thiogalactopyranoside (IPTG).
  10415..11003   -  rep_origin     ori: high-copy-number ColE1/pMB1/pBR322/pUC origin of replication
  11174..12034   -  CDS            AmpR: β-lactamase; bla; confers resistance to ampicillin, carbenicillin, and related antibiotics
  12035..12139   -  promoter       AmpR promoter: bla
>Addgene plasmid #192325 | pSLIK 3xFLAG-PFN2_variant2 zeo | addgene full sequence | sequence record 375843 | Addgene NGS Result
GTCGACGGATCGGGAGATCTCCCGATCCCCTATGGTGCACTCTCAGTACAATCTGCTCTGATGCCGCATA
GTTAAGCCAGTATCTGCTCCCTGCTTGTGTGTTGGAGGTCGCTGAGTAGTGCGCGAGCAAAATTTAAGCT
ACAACAAGGCAAGGCTTGACCGACAATTGCATGAAGAATCTGCTTAGGGTTAGGCGTTTTGCGCTGCTTC
GCGATGTACGGGCCAGATATACGCGTTGACATTGATTATTGACTAGTTATTAATAGTAATCAATTACGGG
GTCATTAGTTCATAGCCCATATATGGAGTTCCGCGTTACATAACTTACGGTAAATGGCCCGCCTGGCTGA
CCGCCCAACGACCCCCGCCCATTGACGTCAATAATGACGTATGTTCCCATAGTAACGCCAATAGGGACTT
TCCATTGACGTCAATGGGTGGAGTATTTACGGTAAACTGCCCACTTGGCAGTACATCAAGTGTATCATAT
GCCAAGTACGCCCCCTATTGACGTCAATGACGGTAAATGGCCCGCCTGGCATTATGCCCAGTACATGACC
TTATGGGACTTTCCTACTTGGCAGTACATCTACGTATTAGTCATCGCTATTACCATGGTGATGCGGTTTT
GGCAGTACATCAATGGGCGTGGATAGCGGTTTGACTCACGGGGATTTCCAAGTCTCCACCCCATTGACGT
CAATGGGAGTTTGTTTTGGCACCAAAATCAACGGGACTTTCCAAAATGTCGTAACAACTCCGCCCCATTG
ACGCAAATGGGCGGTAGGCGTGTACGGTGGGAGGTCTATATAAGCAGCGCGTTTTGCCTGTACTGGGTCT
CTCTGGTTAGACCAGATCTGAGCCTGGGAGCTCTCTGGCTAACTAGGGAACCCACTGCTTAAGCCTCAAT
AAAGCTTGCCTTGAGTGCTTCAAGTAGTGTGTGCCCGTCTGTTGTGTGACTCTGGTAACTAGAGATCCCT
CAGACCCTTTTAGTCAGTGTGGAAAATCTCTAGCAGTGGCGCCCGAACAGGGACTTGAAAGCGAAAGGGA
AACCAGAGGAGCTCTCTCGACGCAGGACTCGGCTTGCTGAAGCGCGCACGGCAAGAGGCGAGGGGCGGCG
ACTGGTGAGTACGCCAAAAATTTTGACTAGCGGAGGCTAGAAGGAGAGAGATGGGTGCGAGAGCGTCAGT
ATTAAGCGGGGGAGAATTAGATCGCGATGGGAAAAAATTCGGTTAAGGCCAGGGGGAAAGAAAAAATATA
AATTAAAACATATAGTATGGGCAAGCAGGGAGCTAGAACGATTCGCAGTTAATCCTGGCCTGTTAGAAAC
ATCAGAAGGCTGTAGACAAATACTGGGACAGCTACAACCATCCCTTCAGACAGGATCAGAAGAACTTAGA
TCATTATATAATACAGTAGCAACCCTCTATTGTGTGCATCAAAGGATAGAGATAAAAGACACCAAGGAAG
CTTTAGACAAGATAGAGGAAGAGCAAAACAAAAGTAAGACCACCGCACAGCAAGCGGCCGCTGATCTTCA
GACCTGGAGGAGGAGATATGAGGGACAATTGGAGAAGTGAATTATATAAATATAAAGTAGTAAAAATTGA
ACCATTAGGAGTAGCACCCACCAAGGCAAAGAGAAGAGTGGTGCAGAGAGAAAAAAGAGCAGTGGGAATA
GGAGCTTTGTTCCTTGGGTTCTTGGGAGCAGCAGGAAGCACTATGGGCGCAGCGTCAATGACGCTGACGG
TACAGGCCAGACAATTATTGTCTGGTATAGTGCAGCAGCAGAACAATTTGCTGAGGGCTATTGAGGCGCA
ACAGCATCTGTTGCAACTCACAGTCTGGGGCATCAAGCAGCTCCAGGCAAGAATCCTGGCTGTGGAAAGA
TACCTAAAGGATCAACAGCTCCTGGGGATTTGGGGTTGCTCTGGAAAACTCATTTGCACCACTGCTGTGC
CTTGGAATGCTAGTTGGAGTAATAAATCTCTGGAACAGATTTGGAATCACACGACCTGGATGGAGTGGGA
CAGAGAAATTAACAATTACACAAGCTTAATACACTCCTTAATTGAAGAATCGCAAAACCAGCAAGAAAAG
AATGAACAAGAATTATTGGAATTAGATAAATGGGCAAGTTTGTGGAATTGGTTTAACATAACAAATTGGC
TGTGGTATATAAAATTATTCATAATGATAGTAGGAGGCTTGGTAGGTTTAAGAATAGTTTTTGCTGTACT
TTCTATAGTGAATAGAGTTAGGCAGGGATATTCACCATTATCGTTTCAGACCCACCTCCCAACCCCGAGG
GGACCCGACAGGCCCGAAGGAATAGAAGAAGAAGGTGGAGAGAGAGACAGAGACAGATCCATTCGATTAG
TGAACGGATCGGCACTGCGTGCGCCAATTCTGCAGACAAATGGCAGTATTCATCCACAATTTTAAAAGAA
AAGGGGGGATTGGGGGGTACAGTGCAGGGGAAAGAATAGTAGACATAATAGCAACAGACATACAAACTAA
AGAATTACAAAAACAAATTACAAAAATTCAAAATTTTCGGGTTTATTACAGGGACAGCAGAGATCCAGTT
TGGTTAATTCTAGACAGTTATCAACAAGTTTGTACAAAAAAGCAGGCTTTAAAGGAACCAATTCAGTCGA
CTGGATCCCGAGTTTACTCCCTATCAGTGATAGAGAACGTATGTCGAGTTTACTCCCTATCAGTGATAGA
GAACGATGTCGAGTTTACTCCCTATCAGTGATAGAGAACGTATGTCGAGTTTACTCCCTATCAGTGATAG
AGAACGTATGTCGAGTTTACTCCCTATCAGTGATAGAGAACGTATGTCGAGTTTATCCCTATCAGTGATA
GAGAACGTATGTCGAGTTTACTCCCTATCAGTGATAGAGAACGTATGTCGAGGTAGGCGTGTACGGTGGG
AGGCCTATATAAGCAGAGCTCGTTTAGTGAACCGTCAGATCGCCACTAGTATGGACTACAAAGACCATGA
CGGTGATTATAAAGATCATGACATCGATTACAAGGATGACGATGACAAGATGGCCGGTTGGCAGAGCTAC
GTGGATAACCTGATGTGCGATGGCTGCTGCCAGGAGGCCGCCATTGTCGGCTACTGCGACGCCAAATACG
TCTGGGCAGCCACGGCAGGGGGCGTCTTTCAGAGCATTACGCCAATAGAAATAGATATGATTGTAGGAAA
AGACCGGGAAGGTTTCTTTACCAACGGTTTGGCTCTTGGCGCGAAGAAATGCTCAGTGATCAGAGATAGT
CTATACGTCGATGGTGACTGCACAATGGACATCCGGACAAAGAGTCAAGGTGGGGAGCCAACATACAATG
TGGCTGTCGGTAGAGCTGGTAGAGTCTTGGTCTTTGTAATGGGAAAAGAAGGGGTCCATGGAGGCGGATT
GAATAAGAAGGCATACTCAATGGCAAAATACTTGAGAGACTCTGGGTTCTAGCAATTGGAAGACTAATGC
GTTTTCGAGATATCTAGACCCAGCTTTCTTGTACAAAGTGGTTGATAACATCTCGAGCCATAAAGATGGT
TAATTAACCCACCCAAGATCTGGCCTCCGCGCCGGGTTTTGGCGCCTCCCGCGGGCGCCCCCCTCCTCAC
GGCGAGCGCTGCCACGTCAGACGAAGGGCGCAGCGAGCGTCCTGATCCTTCCGCCCGGACGCTCAGGACA
GCGGCCCGCTGCTCATAAGACTCGGCCTTAGAACCCCAGTATCAGCAGAAGGACATTTTAGGACGGGACT
TGGGTGACTCTAGGGCACTGGTTTTCTTTCCAGAGAGCGGAACAGGCGAGGAAAAGTAGTCCCTTCTCGG
CGATTCTGCGGAGGGATCTCCGTGGGGCGGTGAACGCCGATGATTATATAAGGACGCGCCGGGTGTGGCA
CAGCTAGTTCCGTCGCAGCCGGGATTTGGGTCGCGGTTCTTGTTTGTGGATCGCTGTGATCGTCACTTGG
TGAGTAGCGGGCTGCTGGGCTGGCCGGGGCTTTCGTGGCCGCCGGGCCGCTCGGTGGGACGGAAGCGTGT
GGAGAGACCGCCAAGGGCTGTAGTCTGGGTCCGCGAGCAAGGTTGCCCTGAACTGGGGGTTGGGGGGAGC
GCAGCAAAATGGCGGCTGTTCCCGAGTCTTGAATGGAAGACGCTTGTGAGGCGGGCTGTGAGGTCGTTGA
AACAAGGTGGGGGGCATGGTGGGCGGCAAGAACCCAAGGTCTTGAGGCCTTCGCTAATGCGGGAAAGCTC
TTATTCGGGTGAGATGGGCTGGGGCACCATCTGGGGACCCTGACGTGAAGTTTGTCACTGACTGGAGAAC
TCGGTTTGTCGTCTGTTGCGGGGGCGGCAGTTATGGCGGTGCCGTTGGGCAGTGCACCCGTACCTTTGGG
AGCGCGCGCCCTCGTCGTGTCGTGACGTCACCCGTTCTGTTGGCTTATAATGCAGGGTGGGGCCACCTGC
CGGTAGGTGTGCGGTAGGCTTTTCTCCGTCGCAGGACGCAGGGTTCGGGCCTAGGGTAGGCTCTCCTGAA
TCGACAGGCGCCGGACCTCTGGTGAGGGGAGGGATAAGTGAGGCGTCAGTTTCTTTGGTCGGTTTTATGT
ACCTATCTTCTTAAGTAGCTGAAGCTCCGGTTTTGAACTATGCGCTCGGGGTTGGCGAGTGTGTTTTGTG
AAGTTTTTTAGGCACCTTTTGAAATGTAATCATTTGGGTCAATATGTAATTTTCAGTGTTAGACTAGTAA
ATTGTCCGCTAAATTCTGGCCGTTTTTGGCTTTTTTGTTAGACGAAGCTTGGTACCGAGCTCGGATCTCC
ACCCCGTACCGGTCCTGCAGTCGAATTCACCATGTCTAGACTGGACAAGAGCAAAGTCATAAACGGAGCT
CTGGAATTACTCAATGGTGTCGGTATCGAAGGCCTGACGACAAGGAAACTCGCTCAAAAGCTGGGAGTTG
AGCAGCCTACCCTGTACTGGCACGTGAAGAACAAGCGGGCCCTGCTCGATGCCCTGCCAATCGAGATGCT
GGACAGGCATCATACCCACTTCTGCCCCCTGGAAGGCGAGTCATGGCAAGACTTTCTGCGGAACAACGCC
AAGTCATACCGCTGTGCTCTCCTCTCACATCGCGACGGGGCTAAAGTGCATCTCGGCACCCGCCCAACAG
AGAAACAGTACGAAACCCTGGAAAATCAGCTCGCGTTCCTGTGTCAGCAAGGCTTCTCCCTGGAGAACGC
ACTGTACGCTCTGTCCGCCGTGGGCCACTTTACACTGGGCTGCGTATTGGAGGAACAGGAGCATCAAGTA
GCAAAAGAGGAAAGAGAGACACCTACCACCGATTCTATGCCCCCACTTCTGAGACAAGCAATTGAGCTGT
TCGACCGGCAGGGAGCCGAACCTGCCTTCCTTTTCGGCCTGGAACTAATCATATGTGGCCTGGAGAAACA
GCTAAAGTGCGAAAGCGGCGGGCCGACCGACGCCCTTGACGATTTTGACTTAGACATGCTCCCAGCCGAT
GCCCTTGACGACTTTGACCTTGATATGCTGCCTGCTGACGCTCTTGACGATTTTGACCTTGACATGCTCC
CCGGGTAACTAAGTAAGGATCCGCGGCCGCACTAGAGGAATTCCGCCCCTCTCCCCCCCCCCCCCCTAAC
GTTACTGGCCGAAGCCGCTTGGAATAAGGCCGGTGTGCGTTTGTCTATATGTTATTTTCCACCATATTGC
CGTCTTTTGGCAATGTGAGGGCCCGGAAACCTGGCCCTGTCTTCTTGACGAGCATTCCTAGGGGTCTTTC
CCCTCTCGCCAAAGGAATGCAAGGTCTGTTGAATGTCGTGAAGGAAGCAGTTCCTCTGGAAGCTTCTTGA
AGACAAACAACGTCTGTAGCGACCCTTTGCAGGCAGCGGAACCCCCCACCTGGCGACAGGTGCCTCTGCG
GCCAAAAGCCACGTGTATAAGATACACCTGCAAAGGCGGCACAACCCCAGTGCCACGTTGTGAGTTGGAT
AGTTGTGGAAAGAGTCAAATGGCTCTCCTCAAGCGTATTCAACAAGGGGCTGAAGGATGCCCAGAAGGTA
CCCCATTGTATGGGATCTGATCTGGGGCCTCGGTGCACATGCTTTACATGTGTTTAGTCGAGGTTAAAAA
AACGTCTAGGCCCCCCGAACCACGGGGACGTGGTTTTCCTTTGAAAAACACGATGATAAGCTTACCGGTA
CGCGTGATGTGTTGACAATTAATCATCGGCATAGTATATCGGCATAGTATAATACGACAAGGTGAGGAAC
TAAACCATGGCCAAGTTGACCAGTGCCGTTCCGGTGCTCACCGCGCGCGACGTCGCCGGAGCGGTCGAGT
TCTGGACCGACCGGCTCGGGTTCTCCCGGGACTTCGTGGAGGACGACTTCGCCGGTGTGGTCCGGGACGA
CGTGACCCTGTTCATCAGCGCGGTCCAGGACCAGGTGGTGCCGGACAACACCCTGGCCTGGGTGTGGGTG
CGCGGCCTGGACGAGCTGTACGCCGAGTGGTCGGAGGTCGTGTCCACGAACTTCCGGGACGCCTCCGGGC
CGGCCATGACCGAGATCGGCGAGCAGCCGTGGGGGCGGGAGTTCGCCCTGCGCGACCCGGCCGGCAACTG
CGTGCACTTCGTGGCCGAGGAGCAGGACTGACACATCTGTACAAGTAAAGCGGCCGCGACTCTAGATCAT
AATCAGCCATACCACATTTGTAGAGGTTTTACTTGCTTTAAAAAACCTCCCACACCTCCCCCTGAACCTG
AAACATAAAATGAATGCAATTGTTGTTGTTTAGTCCCTCCCAATTCGATATCAAGCTTATCGATAATCAA
CCTCTGGATTACAAAATTTGTGAAAGATTGACTGGTATTCTTAACTATGTTGCTCCTTTTACGCTATGTG
GATACGCTGCTTTAATGCCTTTGTATCATGCTATTGCTTCCCGTATGGCTTTCATTTTCTCCTCCTTGTA
TAAATCCTGGTTGCTGTCTCTTTATGAGGAGTTGTGGCCCGTTGTCAGGCAACGTGGCGTGGTGTGCACT
GTGTTTGCTGACGCAACCCCCACTGGTTGGGGCATTGCCACCACCTGTCAGCTCCTTTCCGGGACTTTCG
CTTTCCCCCTCCCTATTGCCACGGCGGAACTCATCGCCGCCTGCCTTGCCCGCTGCTGGACAGGGGCTCG
GCTGTTGGGCACTGACAATTCCGTGGTGTTGTCGGGGAAATCATCGTCCTTTCCTTGGCTGCTCGCCTGT
GTTGCCACCTGGATTCTGCGCGGGACGTCCTTCTGCTACGTCCCTTCGGCCCTCAATCCAGCGGACCTTC
CTTCCCGCGGCCTGCTGCCGGCTCTGCGGCCTCTTCCGCGTCTTCGCCTTCGCCCTCAGACGAGTCGGAT
CTCCCTTTGGGCCGCCTCCCCGCATCGATACCGTCGACCTCGATCGAGACCTAGAAAAACATGGAGCAAT
CACAAGTAGCAATACAGCAGCTACCAATGCTGATTGTGCCTGGCTAGAAGCACAAGAGGAGGAGGAGGTG
GGTTTTCCAGTCACACCTCAGGTACCTTTAAGACCAATGACTTACAAGGCAGCTGTAGATCTTAGCCACT
TTTTAAAAGAAAAGGGGGGACTGGAAGGGCTAATTCACTCCCAACGAAGACAAGATATCCTTGATCTGTG
GATCTACCACACACAAGGCTACTTCCCTGATTGGCAGAACTACACACCAGGGCCAGGGATCAGATATCCA
CTGACCTTTGGATGGTGCTACAAGCTAGTACCAGTTGAGCAAGAGAAGGTAGAAGAAGCCAATGAAGGAG
AGAACACCCGCTTGTTACACCCTGTGAGCCTGCATGGGATGGATGACCCGGAGAGAGAAGTATTAGAGTG
GAGGTTTGACAGCCGCCTAGCATTTCATCACATGGCCCGAGAGCTGCATCCGGACTGTACTGGGTCTCTC
TGGTTAGACCAGATCTGAGCCTGGGAGCTCTCTGGCTAACTAGGGAACCCACTGCTTAAGCCTCAATAAA
GCTTGCCTTGAGTGCTTCAAGTAGTGTGTGCCCGTCTGTTGTGTGACTCTGGTAACTAGAGATCCCTCAG
ACCCTTTTAGTCAGTGTGGAAAATCTCTAGCAGGGCCCGTTTAAACCCGCTGATCAGCCTCGACTGTGCC
TTCTAGTTGCCAGCCATCTGTTGTTTGCCCCTCCCCCGTGCCTTCCTTGACCCTGGAAGGTGCCACTCCC
ACTGTCCTTTCCTAATAAAATGAGGAAATTGCATCGCATTGTCTGAGTAGGTGTCATTCTATTCTGGGGG
GTGGGGTGGGGCAGGACAGCAAGGGGGAGGATTGGGAAGACAATAGCAGGCATGCTGGGGATGCGGTGGG
CTCTATGGCTTCTGAGGCGGAAAGAACCAGCTGGGGCTCTAGGGGGTATCCCC
[124 nt withheld, positions 8454-8577]
C
[91 nt withheld, positions 8579-8669]
A
[49 nt withheld, positions 8671-8719]
CCTTTGACGTTGGAGTCCACGTTCTTT
[37 nt withheld, positions 8747-8783]
ACCCTATCTCGGTCTATTCTTTTGATTTATAAGGGATTTTGCCGATTTCGGCCTATTGGTTAAAAAATGA
GCTGATTTAACAAAAATTTAACGCGAATTAATTCTGTGGAATGTGTGTCAGTTAGGGTGTGGAAAGTCCC
CAGGCTCCCCAGCAGGCAGAAGTATGCAAAGCATGCATCTCAATTAGTCAGCAACCAGGTGTGGAAAGTC
CCCAGGCTCCCCAGCAGGCAGAAGTATGCAAAGCATGCATCTCAATTAGTCAGCAACCATAGTCCCGCCC
CTAACTCCGCCCATCCCGCCCCTAACTCCGCCCAGTTCCGCCCATTCTCCGCCCCATGGCTGACTAATTT
TTTTTATTTATGCAGAGGCCGAGGCCGCCTCTGCCTCTGAGCTATTCCAGAAGTAGTGAGGAGGCTTTTT
TGGAGGCCTAGGCTTTTGCAAAAAGCTCCCGGGAGCTTGTATATCCATTTTCGGATCTGATCAGCACGTG
TTGACAATTAATCATCGGCATAGTATATCGGCATAGTATAATACGACAAGGTGAGGAACTAAACCATGGC
CAAGTTGACCAGTGCCGTTCCGGTGCTCACCGCGCGCGACGTCGCCGGAGCGGTCGAGTTCTGGACCGAC
CGGCTCGGGTTCTCCCGGGACTTCGTGGAGGACGACTTCGCCGGTGTGGTCCGGGACGACGTGACCCTGT
TCATCAGCGCGGTCCAGGACCAGGTGGTGCCGGACAACACCCTGGCCTGGGTGTGGGTGCGCGGCCTGGA
CGAGCTGTACGCCGAGTGGTCGGAGGTCGTGTCCACGAACTTCCGGGACGCCTCCGGGCCGGCCATGACC
GAGATCGGCGAGCAGCCGTGGGGGCGGGAGTTCGCCCTGCGCGACCCGGCCGGCAACTGCGTGCACTTCG
TGGCCGAGGAGCAGGACTGACACGTGCTACGAGATTTCGATTCCACCGCCGCCTTCTATGAAAGGTTGGG
CTTCGGAATCGTTTTCCGGGACGCCGGCTGGATGATCCTCCAGCGCGGGGATCTCATGCTGGAGTTCTTC
GCCCACCCCAACTTGTTTATTGCAGCTTATAATGGTTACAAATAAAGCAATAGCATCACAAATTTCACAA
ATAAAGCATTTTTTTCACTGCATTCTAGTTGTGGTTTGTCCAAACTCATCAATGTATCTTATCATGTCTG
TATACCGTCGACCTCTAGCTAGAGCTTGGCGTAATCATGGTCATAGCTGTTTCCTGTGTGAAATTGTTAT
CCGCTCACAATTCCACACAACATACGAGCCGGAAGCATAAAGTGTAAAGCCTGGGGTGCCTAATGAGTGA
GCTAACTCACATTAATTGCGTTGCGCTCACTGCCCGCTTTCCAGTCGGGAAACCTGTCGTGCCAGCTGCA
TTAATGAATCGGCCAACGCGCGGGGAGAGGCGGTTTGCGTATTGGGCGCTCTTCCGCTTCCTCGCTCACT
GACTCGCTGCGCTCGGTCGTTCGGCTGCGGCGAGCGGTATCAGCTCACTCAAAGGCGGTAATACGGTTAT
CCACAGAATCAGGGGATAACGCAGGAAAGAACATGTGAGCAAAAGGCCAGCAAAAGGCCAGGAACCGTAA
AAAGGCCGCGTTGCTGGCGTTTTTCCATAGGCTCCGCCCCCCTGACGAGCATCACAAAAATCGACGCTCA
AGTCAGAGGTGGCGAAACCCGACAGGACTATAAAGATACCAGGCGTTTCCCCCTGGAAGCTCCCTCGTGC
GCTCTCCTGTTCCGACCCTGCCGCTTACCGGATACCTGTCCGCCTTTCTCCCTTCGGGAAGCGTGGCGCT
TTCTCATAGCTCACGCTGTAGGTATCTCAGTTCGGTGTAGGTCGTTCGCTCCAAGCTGGGCTGTGTGCAC
GAACCCCCCGTTCAGCCCGACCGCTGCGCCTTATCCGGTAACTATCGTCTTGAGTCCAACCCGGTAAGAC
ACGACTTATCGCCACTGGCAGCAGCCACTGGTAACAGGATTAGCAGAGCGAGGTATGTAGGCGGTGCTAC
AGAGTTCTTGAAGTGGTGGCCTAACTACGGCTACACTAGAAGAACAGTATTTGGTATCTGCGCTCTGCTG
AAGCCAGTTACCTTCGGAAAAAGAGTTGGTAGCTCTTGATCCGGCAAACAAACCACCGCTGGTAGCGGTG
GTTTTTTTGTTTGCAAGCAGCAGATTACGCGCAGAAAAAAAGGATCTCAAGAAGATCCTTTGATCTTTTC
TACGGGGTCTGACGCTCAGTGGAACGAAAACTCACGTTAAGGGATTTTGGTCATGAGATTATCAAAAAGG
ATCTTCACCTAGATCCTTTTAAATTAAAAATGAAGTTTTAAATCAATCTAAAGTATATATGAGTAAACTT
GGTCTGACAGTTACCAATGCTTAATCAGTGAGGCACCTATCTCAGCGATCTGTCTATTTCGTTCATCCAT
AGTTGCCTGACTCCCCGTCGTGTAGATAACTACGATACGGGAGGGCTTACCATCTGGCCCCAGTGCTGCA
ATGATACCGCGAGACCCACGCTCACCGGCTCCAGATTTATCAGCAATAAACCAGCCAGCCGGAAGGGCCG
AGCGCAGAAGTGGTCCTGCAACTTTATCCGCCTCCATCCAGTCTATTAATTGTTGCCGGGAAGCTAGAGT
AAGTAGTTCGCCAGTTAATAGTTTGCGCAACGTTGTTGCCATTGCTACAGGCATCGTGGTGTCACGCTCG
TCGTTTGGTATGGCTTCATTCAGCTCCGGTTCCCAACGATCAAGGCGAGTTACATGATCCCCCATGTTGT
GCAAAAAAGCGGTTAGCTCCTTCGGTCCTCCGATCGTTGTCAGAAGTAAGTTGGCCGCAGTGTTATCACT
CATGGTTATGGCAGCACTGCATAATTCTCTTACTGTCATGCCATCCGTAAGATGCTTTTCTGTGACTGGT
GAGTACTCAACCAAGTCATTCTGAGAATAGTGTATGCGGCGACCGAGTTGCTCTTGCCCGGCGTCAATAC
GGGATAATACCGCGCCACATAGCAGAACTTTAAAAGTGCTCATCATTGGAAAACGTTCTTCGGGGCGAAA
ACTCTCAAGGATCTTACCGCTGTTGAGATCCAGTTCGATGTAACCCACTCGTGCACCCAACTGATCTTCA
GCATCTTTTACTTTCACCAGCGTTTCTGGGTGAGCAAAAACAGGAAGGCAAAATGCCGCAAAAAAGGGAA
TAAGGGCGACACGGAAATGTTGAATACTCATACTCTTCCTTTTTCAATATTATTGAAGCATTTATCAGGG
TTATTGTCTCATGAGCGGATACATATTTGAATGTATTTAGAAAAATAAACAAATAGGGGTTCCGCGCACA
TTTCCCCGAAAAGTGCCACCTGAC
